Addgene plasmid #229245: pXTK008 [Marker_KanR-NeoR-nptII_PartType4]
Purpose: XanthoMoClo Golden Gate Part Plasmid for cloning, contains Marker_KanR-NeoR-nptII_PartType4
Depositing lab: Michael Springer. Depositing organization: Harvard Medical School. Publication: XanthoMoClo horizontal line A Robust Modular Cloning Genetic Toolkit for the Genera Xanthobacter and Roseixanthobacter. Soltysiak MPM, Ory ALH, Lee AD, Christophersen CE, Jalihal AP, Springer M. ACS Synth Biol. 2025 Apr 18;14(4):1173-1190. doi: 10.1021/acssynbio.4c00806. Epub 2025 Mar 13. PubMed 40080684.
Backbone
  Vector backbone: pXTK
  Vector type: Bacterial Expression
Growth in bacteria
  Bacterial resistance: Ampicillin, 100 μg/mL
  Growth temperature: 37°C
  Growth strain: DH5alpha
  Copy number: Low Copy
Gene/Insert
  Gene/Insert name: KanR-NeoR-nptII (alt name: Marker_KanR-NeoR-nptII_PartType4)
  Species: Synthetic
  Cloning method: Restriction Enzyme; 5′ cloning site unknown (unknown if destroyed)
Terms and licenses: Academic/Nonprofit Terms; Industry Terms: Not Available to Industry
How to cite: pXTK008 [Marker_KanR-NeoR-nptII_PartType4] was a gift from Michael Springer (Addgene plasmid # 229245 ; http://n2t.net/addgene:229245 ; RRID:Addgene_229245)
