[The description below was written by a language model from this plasmid's Addgene catalogue record and pLannotate feature annotations shown in this document.]
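Description:
pXTK008 [Marker_KanR-NeoR-nptII_PartType4] is a small (about 3.0 kb) Golden Gate part plasmid from the XanthoMoClo modular cloning toolkit, which was built for genetic engineering of bacteria in the genera Xanthobacter and Roseixanthobacter. It uses the pXTK backbone and is maintained in E. coli through a ColE1/pMB1-family origin of replication, with selection on ampicillin. Resistance comes from a TEM-type beta-lactamase gene (bla) driven by its own AmpR promoter and followed by the bacteriophage fd central terminator. The catalogue entry lists the plasmid as low copy, whereas the automated annotation labels the origin as a high-copy pUC-type element. The record does not resolve this discrepancy.

The stored part is a synthetic "Type 4" marker module carrying nptII (neo), the aminoglycoside phosphotransferase that confers resistance to kanamycin, neomycin and related aminoglycosides. The complete coding sequence is flanked upstream by a fragment matching the Tn5 transposase gene and downstream by a fragment of the bleomycin-binding protein gene ble. This arrangement suggests the cassette was lifted with its native Tn5 context, and the upstream flank may supply the marker's promoter, although no promoter is annotated for nptII. Neither flanking fragment is a full-length gene. The Type IIS restriction sites and overhangs that define the part position are not annotated, and the cloning sites are recorded as unknown.

The plasmid serves as a source of a kanamycin/neomycin selection marker, to be combined with other toolkit parts in Golden Gate assemblies that build vectors for the target hosts.
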