Features (pLannotate 1.2.2; 7 found; start..end, strand, type, name):
      1..589     +  rep_origin     ori: high-copy-number ColE1/pMB1/pBR322/pUC origin of replication
    620..943     +  CDS            tnpA (fragment): TN5P_ECOLX - Also known as tnp. Experimental evidence at protein level: Swiss-Prot protein existence level 1. Mediates transposition of transposon Tn5 by a 'cut and paste' mechanism. First, the monomeric transposase binds the 19 bp inverted DNA repeats flanking the transposon. Then, dimerization of the DNA- bound transposase creates a synaptic DNA complex. After nicking of the first DNA strand, excision of the transposon proceeds through a series of intermediates. The transposase then mediates the insertion of the transposon at a new site by strand transfer. The activity of the wild- type tran
    975..1766    +  CDS            neo: KKA2_KLEPN - Also known as kan, nptII. Experimental evidence at protein level: Swiss-Prot protein existence level 1. Resistance to kanamycin, neomycin, paromomycin, ribostamycin, butirosin and gentamicin B. From Klebsiella pneumoniae.
   1790..1954    +  CDS            ble (fragment): BLE_KLEPN - Experimental evidence at protein level: Swiss-Prot protein existence level 1. Binding protein with a strong affinity to the bleomycin family of antibiotics. Binds to CL990; an antimitotic-antibiotic compound. From Klebsiella pneumoniae.
   1997..2088    +  promoter       AmpR promoter: bla
   2089..2946    +  CDS            bla: BLAT_ECOLX - Experimental evidence at protein level: Swiss-Prot protein existence level 1. TEM-type are the most prevalent beta-lactamases in enterobacteria; they hydrolyze the beta-lactam bond in susceptible beta-lactam antibiotics, thus conferring resistance to penicillins and cephalosporins. TEM-3 and TEM-4 are capable of hydrolyzing cefotaxime and ceftazidime. TEM-5 is capable of hydrolyzing ceftazidime. TEM-6 is capable of hydrolyzing ceftazidime and aztreonam. TEM-8/CAZ-2, TEM- 16/CAZ-7 and TEM-24/CAZ-6 are markedly active against ceftazidime. IRT- 4 shows resistance to beta-lactamase in
   2953..2992    +  terminator     fd terminator: central terminator from bacteriophage fd (Otsuka and Kunisawa, 1982)
>Addgene plasmid #229245 | pXTK008 [Marker_KanR-NeoR-nptII_PartType4] | addgene full sequence | sequence record 464646 | Addgene NGS Result
TTGAGATCCTTTTTTTCTGCGCGTAATCTGCTGCTTGCAAACAAAAAAACCACCGCTACCAGCGGTGGTT
TGTTTGCCGGATCAAGAGCTACCAACTCTTTTTCCGAAGGTAACTGGCTTCAGCAGAGCGCAGATACCAA
ATACTGTTCTTCTAGTGTAGCCGTAGTTAGGCCACCACTTCAAGAACTCTGTAGCACCGCCTACATACCT
CGCTCTGCTAATCCTGTTACCAGTGGCTGCTGCCAGTGGCGATAAGTCGTGTCTTACCGGGTTGGACTCA
AGACGATAGTTACCGGATAAGGCGCAGCGGTCGGGCTGAACGGGGGGTTCGTGCACACAGCCCAGCTTGG
AGCGAACGACCTACACCGAACTGAGATACCTACAGCGTGAGCTATGAGAAAGCGCCACGCTTCCCGAAGG
GAGAAAGGCGGACAGGTATCCGGTAAGCGGCAGGGTCGGAACAGGAGAGCGCACGAGGGAGCTTCCAGGG
GGAAACGCCTGGTATCTTTATAGTCCTGTCGGGTTTCGCCACCTCTGACTTGAGCGTCGATTTTTGTGAT
GCTCGTCAGGGGGGCGGAGCCTATGGAAAAACGCCAGCAACGCGAGTCGGTCTCTTGGCAGCTTCACGCT
GCCGCAAGCACTCAGGGCGCAAGGGCTGCTAAAGGAAGCGGAACACGTAGAAAGCCAGTCCGCAGAAACG
GTGCTGACCCCGGATGAATGTCAGCTACTGGGCTATCTGGACAAGGGAAAACGCAAGCGCAAAGAGAAAG
CAGGTAGCTTGCAGTGGGCTTACATGGCGATAGCTAGACTGGGCGGTTTTATGGACAGCAAGCGAACCGG
AATTGCCAGCTGGGGCGCCCTCTGGTAAGGTTGGGAAGCCCTGCAAAGTAAACTGGATGGCTTTCTTGCC
GCCAAGGATCTGATGGCGCAGGGGATCAAGATCTGATCAAGAGACAGGATGAGGATCGTTTCGCATGATT
GAACAAGATGGATTGCACGCAGGTTCTCCGGCCGCTTGGGTGGAGAGGCTATTCGGCTATGACTGGGCAC
AACAGACAATCGGCTGCTCTGATGCCGCCGTGTTCCGGCTGTCAGCGCAGGGGCGCCCGGTTCTTTTTGT
CAAGACCGACCTGTCCGGTGCCCTGAATGAACTCCAAGACGAGGCAGCGCGGCTATCGTGGCTGGCCACG
ACGGGCGTTCCTTGCGCAGCTGTGCTCGACGTTGTCACTGAAGCGGGAAGGGACTGGCTGCTATTGGGCG
AAGTGCCGGGGCAGGATCTCCTGTCATCTCACCTTGCTCCTGCCGAGAAAGTATCCATCATGGCTGATGC
AATGCGGCGGCTGCATACGCTTGATCCGGCTACCTGCCCATTCGACCACCAAGCGAAACATCGCATCGAG
CGAGCACGTACTCGGATGGAAGCCGGTCTTGTCGATCAGGATGATCTGGACGAAGAGCATCAGGGGCTCG
CGCCAGCCGAACTGTTCGCCAGGCTCAAGGCGCGGATGCCCGACGGCGAGGATCTCGTCGTGACCCATGG
CGATGCCTGCTTGCCGAATATCATGGTGGAAAATGGCCGCTTTTCTGGATTCATCGACTGTGGCCGGCTG
GGTGTGGCGGACCGCTATCAGGACATAGCGTTGGCTACCCGTGATATTGCTGAAGAGCTTGGCGGCGAAT
GGGCTGACCGCTTCCTCGTGCTTTACGGTATCGCCGCTCCCGATTCGCAGCGCATCGCCTTCTATCGCCT
TCTTGACGAGTTCTTCTGAGCGGGACTCTGGGGTTCGAAATGACCGACCAAGCGACGCCCAACCTGCCAT
CACGAGATTTCGATTCCACCGCCGCCTTCTATGAAAGGTTGGGCTTCGGAATCGTTTTCCGGGACGCCGG
CTGGATGATCCTCCAGCGCGGGGATCTCATGCTGGAGTTCTTCGCCCACCCCAACGTGAGACCAGAGTAG
CCCGCCTAATGAGCGGGCTTTTTTTTAATTCCCCTATTTGTTTATTTTTCTAAATACATTCAAATATGTA
TCCGCTCATGAGACAATAACCCTGATAAATGCTTCAATAATATTGAAAAAGGAAGAGTATGAGCATTCAG
CATTTTCGTGTGGCGCTGATTCCGTTTTTTGCGGCGTTTTGCCTGCCGGTGTTTGCGCATCCGGAAACCC
TGGTGAAAGTGAAAGATGCGGAAGATCAACTGGGTGCGCGCGTGGGCTATATTGAACTGGATCTGAACAG
CGGCAAAATTCTGGAATCTTTTCGTCCGGAAGAACGTTTTCCGATGATGAGCACCTTTAAAGTGCTGCTG
TGCGGTGCGGTTCTGAGCCGTGTGGATGCGGGCCAGGAACAACTGGGCCGTCGTATTCATTATAGCCAGA
ACGATCTGGTGGAATATAGCCCGGTGACCGAAAAACATCTGACCGATGGCATGACCGTGCGTGAACTGTG
CAGCGCGGCGATTACCATGAGCGATAACACCGCGGCGAACCTGCTGCTGACGACCATTGGCGGTCCGAAA
GAACTGACCGCGTTTCTGCATAACATGGGCGATCATGTGACCCGTCTGGATCGTTGGGAACCGGAACTGA
ACGAAGCGATTCCGAACGATGAACGTGATACCACCATGCCGGCAGCAATGGCGACCACCCTGCGTAAACT
GCTGACGGGTGAGCTGCTGACCCTGGCAAGCCGCCAGCAACTGATTGATTGGATGGAAGCGGATAAAGTG
GCGGGTCCGCTGCTGCGTAGCGCGCTGCCGGCTGGCTGGTTTATTGCGGATAAAAGCGGTGCGGGCGAAC
GTGGCAGCCGTGGCATTATTGCGGCGCTGGGCCCGGATGGTAAACCGAGCCGTATTGTGGTGATTTATAC
CACCGGCAGCCAGGCGACGATGGATGAACGTAACCGTCAGATTGCGGAAATTGGCGCGAGCCTGATTAAA
CATTGGTAAACCGATACAATTAAAGGCTCCTTTTGGAGCCTTTTTTTTTGGACGACCCTTGTCAGATCAA
AGGATCTTC
